>Addgene plasmid #247250 | pNP2322 [Cloning backbone, mCherry Inversion Activity Reporter] | addgene full sequence | sequence record 490364 | Addgene NGS Result
GGCTCCGGTGCCCGTCAGTGGGCAGAGCGCACATCGCCCACAGTCCCCGAGAAGTTGGGGGGAGGGGTCG
GCAATTGAACCGGTGCCTAGAGAAGGTGGCGCGGGGTAAACTGGGAAAGTGATGTCGTGTACTGGCTCCG
CCTTTTTCCCGAGGGTGGGGGAGAACCGTATATAAGTGCAGTAGTCGCCGTGAACGTTCTTTTTCGCAAC
GGGTTTGCCGCCAGAACACAGGTAAGTGCCGTGTGTGGTTCCCGCGGGCCTGGCCTCTTTACGGGTTATG
GCCCTTGCGTGCCTTGAATTACTTCCACCTGGCTGCAGTACGTGATTCTTGATCCCGAGCTTCGGGTTGG
AAGTGGGTGGGAGAGTTCGAGGCCTTGCGCTTAAGGAGCCCCTTCGCCTCGTGCTTGAGTTGAGGCCTGG
CCTGGGCGCTGGGGCCGCCGCGTGCGAATCTGGTGGCACCTTCGCGCCTGTCTCGCTGCTTTCGATAAGT
CTCTAGCCATTTAAAATTTTTGATGACCTGCTGCGACGCTTTTTTTCTGGCAAGATAGTCTTGTAAATGC
GGGCCAAGATCTGCACACTGGTATTTCGGTTTTTGGGGCCGCGGGCGGCGACGGGGCCCGTGCGTCCCAG
CGCACATGTTCGGCGAGGCGGGGCCTGCGAGCGCGGCCACCGAGAATCGGACGGGGGTAGTCTCAAGCTG
GCCGGCCTGCTCTGGTGCCTGGCCTCGCGCCGCCGTGTATCGCCCCGCCCTGGGCGGCAAGGCTGGCCCG
GTCGGCACCAGTTGCGTGAGCGGAAAGATGGCCGCTTCCCGGCCCTGCTGCAGGGAGCTCAAAATGGAGG
ACGCGGCGCTCGGGAGAGCGGGCGGGTGAGTCACCCACACAAAGGAAAAGGGCCTTTCCGTCCTCAGCCG
TCGCTTCATGTGACTCCACGGAGTACCGGGCGCCGTCCAGGCACCTCGATTAGTTCTCGAGCTTTTGGAG
TACGTCGTCTTTAGGTTGGGGGGAGGGGTTTTATGCGATGGAGTTTCCCCACACTGAGTGGGTGGAGACT
GAAGTTAGGCCAGCTTGGCACTTGATGTAATTCTCCTTGGAATTTGCCCTTTTTGAGTTTGGATCTTGGT
TCATTCTCAAGCCTCAGACAGTGGTTCAAAGTTTTTTTCTTCCATTTCAGGTGTCGTGAAGAGACGCGTC
TCCGCCGTCCCCAGCATGCCTGCTATTGTCTTCCCAATCCTCCCCCTTGCTGTCCTGCCCCACCCCACCC
CCCAGAATAGAATGACACCTACTCAGACAATGCGATGCAATTTCCTCATTTTATTAGGAAAGGACAGTGG
GAGTGGCACCTTCCAGGGTCAAGGAAGGCACGGGGGAGGGGCAAACAACAGATGGCTGGCAACTAGAAGG
CACAGTCGAGGCTGATCAGCGAGCTCTAGCTCGAGTTACTTGTACAGCTCGTCCATGCCGCCGGTGGAGT
GGCGGCCCTCGGCGCGTTCGTACTGTTCCACGATGGTGTAGTCCTCGTTGTGGGAGGTGATGTCCAACTT
GATGTTGACGTTGTAGGCGCCGGGCAGCTGCACGGGCTTCTTGGCCTTGTAGGTGGTCTTGACCTCAGCG
TCGTAGTGGCCGCCGTCCTTCAGCTTCAGCCTCTGCTTGATCTCGCCCTTCAGGGCGCCGTCCTCGGGGT
ACATCCGCTCGGAGGAGGCCTCCCAGCCCATGGTCTTCTTCTGCATTACGGGGCCGTCGGAGGGGAAGTT
GGTGCCGCGCAGCTTCACCTTGTAGATGAACTCGCCGTCCTGCAGGGAGGAGTCCTGGGTCACGGTCACC
ACGCCGCCGTCCTCGAAGTTCATCACGCGCTCCCACTTGAAGCCCTCGGGGAAGGACAGCTTCAAGTAGT
CGGGGATGTCGGCGGGGTGCTTCACGTAGGCCTTGGAGCCGTACATGAACTGAGGGGACAGGATGTCCCA
GGCGAAGGGCAGGGGGCCACCCTTGGTCACCTTCAGCTTGGCGGTCTGGGTGCCCTCGTAGGGGCGGCCC
TCGCCCTCGCCCTCGATCTCGAACTCGTGGCCGTTCACGGAGCCCTCCATGTGCACCTTGAAGCGCATGA
ACTCCTTGATGATGGCCATGTTATCCTCCTCGCCCTTGCTCACCATGGTGGCAGTGGAGACGCGTCTCTG
CTCCCACCATGGGATAGTGATAAGGATAGTGACGTCAGGTGGCACTTTTCGGGGAAATGTGCGCGGAACC
CCTATTTGTTTATTTTTCTAAATACATTCAAATATGTATCCGCTCATGAGACAATAACCCTGATAAATGC
TTCAATAATATTGAAAAAGGAAGAGTATGAGTATTCAACATTTCCGTGTCGCCCTTATTCCCTTTTTTGC
GGCATTTTGCCTTCCTGTTTTTGCTCACCCAGAAACGCTGGTGAAAGTAAAAGATGCTGAAGATCAGTTG
GGTGCACGAGTGGGTTACATCGAACTGGATCTCAACAGCGGTAAGATCCTTGAGAGTTTTCGCCCCGAAG
AACGTTTTCCAATGATGAGCACTTTTAAAGTTCTGCTATGTGGCGCGGTATTATCCCGTATTGACGCCGG
GCAAGAGCAACTCGGTCGCCGCATACACTATTCTCAGAATGACTTGGTTGAGTACTCACCAGTCACAGAA
AAGCATCTTACGGATGGCATGACAGTAAGAGAATTATGCAGTGCTGCCATAACCATGAGTGATAACACTG
CGGCCAACTTACTTCTGACAACGATCGGAGGACCGAAGGAGCTAACCGCTTTTTTGCACAACATGGGGGA
TCATGTAACTCGCCTTGATCGTTGGGAACCGGAGCTGAATGAAGCCATACCAAACGACGAGCGTGACACC
ACGATGCCTGTAGCAATGGCAACAACGTTGCGCAAACTATTAACTGGCGAACTACTTACTCTAGCTTCCC
GGCAACAATTAATAGACTGGATGGAGGCGGATAAAGTTGCAGGACCACTTCTGCGCTCGGCCCTTCCGGC
TGGCTGGTTTATTGCTGATAAATCTGGAGCCGGTGAGCGTGGATCTCGCGGTATCATTGCAGCACTGGGG
CCAGATGGTAAGCCCTCCCGTATCGTAGTTATCTACACGACGGGGAGTCAGGCAACTATGGATGAACGAA
ATAGACAGATCGCTGAGATAGGTGCCTCACTGATTAAGCATTGGTAACTGTCAGACCAAGTTTACTCATA
TATACTTTAGATTGATTTAAAACTTCATTTTTAATTTAAAAGGATCTAGGTGAAGATCCTTTTTGATAAT
CTCATGACCAAAATCCCTTAACGTGAGTTTTCGTTCCACTGAGCGTCAGACCCCGTAGAAAAGATCAAAG
GATCTTCTTGAGATCCTTTTTTTCTGCGCGTAATCTGCTGCTTGCAAACAAAAAAACCACCGCTACCAGC
GGTGGTTTGTTTGCCGGATCAAGAGCTACCAACTCTTTTTCCGAAGGTAACTGGCTTCAGCAGAGCGCAG
ATACCAAATACTGTTCTTCTAGTGTAGCCGTAGTTAGGCCACCACTTCAAGAACTCTGTAGCACCGCCTA
CATACCTCGCTCTGCTAATCCTGTTACCAGTGGCTGCTGCCAGTGGCGATAAGTCGTGTCTTACCGGGTT
GGACTCAAGACGATAGTTACCGGATAAGGCGCAGCGGTCGGGCTGAACGGGGGGTTCGTGCACACAGCCC
AGCTTGGAGCGAACGACCTACACCGAACTGAGATACCTACAGCGTGAGCTATGAGAAAGCGCCACGCTTC
CCGAAGGGAGAAAGGCGGACAGGTATCCGGTAAGCGGCAGGGTCGGAACAGGAGAGCGCACGAGGGAGCT
TCCAGGGGGAAACGCCTGGTATCTTTATAGTCCTGTCGGGTTTCGCCACCTCTGACTTGAGCGTCGATTT
TTGTGATGCTCGTCAGGGGGGCGGAGCCTATGGAAAAACGCCAGCAACGCGGCCTTTTTACGGTTCCTGG
CCTTTTGCTGGCCTTTTGCTCACATGTTCTTTCCTGCGTTATCCCCTGATTCTGTGGATAACCGTATTAC
CGCCTTTGAGTGAGCTGATACCGCTCGCCGCAGCCGAACGACCGAGCGCAGCGAGTCAGTGAGCGAGGAA
GCGGAAGAGC
Features (pLannotate 1.2.2; 6 found; start..end, strand, type, name):
      1..1179    +  promoter       EF-1α promoter: strong constitutive promoter for human elongation factor EF-1α
   1198..1405    -  polyA_signal   bGH poly(A) signal: bovine growth hormone polyadenylation signal
   1439..2146    -  CDS            mCherry: mCherry is a basic (constitutively fluorescent) red fluorescent protein published in 2004, derived from Discosoma sp.. It is reported to be a very rapidly-maturing monomer with low acid sensitivity.
   2232..2336    +  promoter       AmpR promoter: bla
   2337..3197    +  CDS            AmpR: β-lactamase; bla; confers resistance to ampicillin, carbenicillin, and related antibiotics
   3368..3956    +  rep_origin     ori: high-copy-number ColE1/pMB1/pBR322/pUC origin of replication
