[The description below was written by a language model from this plasmid's Addgene catalogue record and pLannotate feature annotations shown in this document.]
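Description:
pNP2322 is a compact (about 4.1 kb) mammalian expression plasmid that serves as an empty cloning backbone for building fluorescent reporters of DNA inversion by bridge recombinases. No named parental backbone is recorded. It is propagated in E. coli through a high-copy ColE1/pUC-type origin and selected with ampicillin via the β-lactamase gene driven by its own bla promoter. No mammalian selection marker is annotated, which is consistent with use in transient transfection assays, although the record does not state this.

The reporter logic rests on orientation. A strong constitutive human EF-1α promoter sits on the forward strand. Immediately downstream lies an mCherry coding sequence with its bovine growth hormone polyadenylation signal, both on the reverse strand. In this starting configuration the promoter reads into the antisense strand of the cassette, entering at the poly(A) end, so no functional red fluorescent protein should be made. According to the depositor's description, the inverted mCherry-bGH block is flanked on each side by a landing pad containing BsmBI sites. These landing pads are not annotated in the feature table, but they presumably occupy the short unannotated gaps between the promoter and the poly(A) signal and just beyond the mCherry start.

The type IIS sites let users insert chosen donor and target recognition sequences on either side of the cassette. When a bridge recombinase and its guide bridge RNA recombine the two sites, the intervening segment flips. That places mCherry in sense orientation behind EF-1α, so red fluorescence reports inversion activity in mammalian cells. The plasmid was deposited with work on programmable, large-scale human genome rearrangement.
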