Addgene plasmid #247250: pNP2322 [Cloning backbone, mCherry Inversion Activity Reporter]
Purpose: (Empty Backbone) Cloning backbone for measuring bridge recombinase mediated inversion
Depositing lab: Patrick Hsu. Depositing organization: Arc Institute. Publication: Megabase-scale human genome rearrangement with programmable bridge recombinases. Perry NT, Bartie LJ, Katrekar D, Gonzalez GA, Durrant MG, Pai JJ, Fanton A, Martins JQ, Hiraizumi M, Ricci-Tam C, Nishimasu H, Konermann S, Hsu PD. Science. 2025 Sep 25:eadz0276. doi: 10.1126/science.adz0276. PubMed 40997214.
Backbone
  Vector backbone: N/A
  Vector type: Mammalian Expression
Growth in bacteria
  Bacterial resistance: Ampicillin, 100 μg/mL
  Growth temperature: 37°C
  Growth strain: DH5alpha
  Copy number: High Copy
Gene/Insert
  Gene/Insert name: None
Terms and licenses: Academic/Nonprofit Terms; Industry Terms: Not Available to Industry
Depositor comments: EF1a-LP(BsmBI)-revcomp(mCherry-bGH)-LP(BsmBI) (Donor-Target Landing Pad Backbone). Please visit https://doi.org/10.1101/2025.05.14.653916 for bioRxiv preprint.
How to cite: pNP2322 [Cloning backbone, mCherry Inversion Activity Reporter] was a gift from Patrick Hsu (Addgene plasmid # 247250 ; http://n2t.net/addgene:247250 ; RRID:Addgene_247250)
